>Addgene plasmid #59056 | pCAG-FLEX-rc[Chronos-GFP] | depositor full sequence | sequence record 91563 | pCAG-FLEX-rc[Chronos-GFP] sequence 6827 bps
GTCGACATTGATTATTGACTAGTTATTAATAGTAATCAATTACGGGGTCATTAGTTCATAGCCCATATAT
GGAGTTCCGCGTTACATAACTTACGGTAAATGGCCCGCCTGGCTGACCGCCCAACGACCCCCGCCCATTG
ACGTCAATAATGACGTATGTTCCCATAGTAACGCCAATAGGGACTTTCCATTGACGTCAATGGGTGGAGT
ATTTACGGTAAACTGCCCACTTGGCAGTACATCAAGTGTATCATATGCCAAGTACGCCCCCTATTGACGT
CAATGACGGTAAATGGCCCGCCTGGCATTATGCCCAGTACATGACCTTATGGGACTTTCCTACTTGGCAG
TACATCTACGTATTAGTCATCGCTATTACCATGGTCGAGGTGAGCCCCACGTTCTGCTTCACTCTCCCCA
TCTCCCCCCCCTCCCCACCCCCAATTTTGTATTTATTTATTTTTTAATTATTTTGTGCAGCGATGGGGGC
GGGGGGGGGGGGGGCGCGCGCCAGGCGGGGCGGGGCGGGGCGAGGGGCGGGGCGGGGCGAGGCGGAGAGG
TGCGGCGGCAGCCAATCAGAGCGGCGCGCTCCGAAAGTTTCCTTTTATGGCGAGGCGGCGGCGGCGGCGG
CCCTATAAAAAGCGAAGCGCGCGGCGGGCGGGAGTCGCTGCGTTGCCTTCGCCCCGTGCCCCGCTCCGCG
CCGCCTCGCGCCGCCCGCCCCGGCTCTGACTGACCGCGTTACTCCCACAGGTGAGCGGGCGGGACGGCCC
TTCTCCTCCGGGCTGTAATTAGCGCTTGGTTTAATGACGGCTCGTTTCTTTTCTGTGGCTGCGTGAAAGC
CTTAAAGGGCTCCGGGAGGGCCCTTTGTGCGGGGGGAGCGGCTCGGGGGGTGCGTGCGTGTGTGTGTGCG
TGGGGAGCGCCGCGTGCGGCTCCGCGCTGCCCGGCGGCTGTGAGCGCTGCGGGCGCGGCGCGGGGCTTTG
TGCGCTCCGCAGTGTGCGCGAGGGGAGCGCGGCCGGGGGCGGTGCCCCGCGGTGCGGGGGGGGCTGCGAG
GGGAACAAAGGCTGCGTGCGGGGTGTGTGCGTGGGGGGGTGAGCAGGGGGTGTGGGCGCGTCGGTCGGGC
TGCAACCCCCCCTGCACCCCCCTCCCCGAGTTGCTGAGCACGGCCCGGCTTCGGGTGCGGGGCTCCGTAC
GGGGCGTGGCGCGGGGCTCGCCGTGCCGGGCGGGGGGTGGCGGCAGGTGGGGGTGCCGGGCGGGGCGGGG
CCGCCTCGGGCCGGGGAGGGCTCGGGGGAGGGGCGCGGCGGCCCCCGGAGCGCCGGCGGCTGTCGAGGCG
CGGCGAGCCGCAGCCATTGCCTTTTATGGTAATCGTGCGAGAGGGCGCAGGGACTTCCTTTGTCCCAAAT
CTGTGCGGAGCCGAAATCTGGGAGGCGCCGCCGCACCCCCTCTAGCGGGCGCGGGGCGAAGCGGTGCGGC
GCCGGCAGGAAGGAAATGGGCGGGGAGGGCCTTCGTGCGTCGCCGCGCCGCCGTCCCCTTCTCCCTCTCC
AGCCTCGGGGCTGTCCGCGGGGGGACGGCTGCCTTCGGGGGGGACGGGGCAGGGCGGGGTTCGGCTTCTG
GCGTGTGACCGGCGGCTCTAGAGCCTCTGCTAACCATGTTCATGCCTTCTTCTTTTTCCTACAGCTCCTG
GGCAACGTGCTGGTTATTGTGCTGTCTCATCATTTTGGCAAAGAATTCCCATAACTTCGTATAAAGTATC
CTATACGAAGTTATATCAAAATAGGAAGACCAATGCTTCACCATCGACCCGAATTGCCAAGCATCACCAT
CGACCCATAACTTCGTATAATGTATGCTATACGAAGTTATACTAGCTAGCTCATTACTTGTACAGCTCGT
CCATGCCGAGAGTGATCCCGGCGGCGGTCACGAACTCCAGCAGGACCATGTGATCGCGCTTCTCGTTGGG
GTCTTTGCTCAGGGCGGACTGGGTGCTCAGGTAGTGGTTGTCGGGCAGCAGCACGGGGCCGTCGCCGATG
GGGGTGTTCTGCTGGTAGTGGTCGGCGAGCTGCACGCTGCCGTCCTCGATGTTGTGGCGGATCTTGAAGT
TCACCTTGATGCCGTTCTTCTGCTTGTCGGCCATGATATAGACGTTGTGGCTGTTGTAGTTGTACTCCAG
CTTGTGCCCCAGGATGTTGCCGTCCTCCTTGAAGTCGATGCCCTTCAGCTCGATGCGGTTCACCAGGGTG
TCGCCCTCGAACTTCACCTCGGCGCGGGTCTTGTAGTTGCCGTCGTCCTTGAAGAAGATGGTGCGCTCCT
GGACGTAGCCTTCGGGCATGGCGGACTTGAAGAAGTCGTGCTGCTTCATGTGGTCGGGGTAGCGGCTGAA
GCACTGCACGCCGTAGGTCAGGGTGGTCACGAGGGTGGGCCAGGGCACGGGCAGCTTGCCGGTGGTGCAA
ATGAACTTCAGGGTCAGCTTGCCGTAGGTGGCATCGCCCTCGCCCTCGCCGGACACGCTGAACTTGTGGC
CGTTTACGTCGCCGTCCAGCTCGACCAGGATGGGCACCACCCCGGTGAACAGCTCCTCGCCCTTGCTCAC
TGCTACTACCGGTGCCGCCACTCCTCCCTCCTCCTCCTCGTCGACGAAGGTCTCGATCTCCATGTTCTCG
CCGGCCACGTTGATGGTGGTTGTCTTCCGGATGTCGCCGTGGATCAGGATGTGCTCGTGGATCTTCACTC
TCAGGTGGTGGCCCAGGAAGCCCCAAGTGTTCTTGCTGATCAGATCCAGGATCAGGTGGCCGATTCCGCT
GGTGTAAGGTGTGATCAGGCCCAGTCCCTCGTGTCCGGCGATGAACATCACGGGGAACATCAGCCAAGAG
CAGAAGAAGACGTAGGCCATGATCTTGCAAATCTTCCGGCAGACGCCTTTGGGCAGGGTGTGGTAGCTCT
CGATATACACCTTGGCGATCTGGAAGAAGCAAGTCACGCCGTAGAACAGGCCGATCATGAAGAACAGGAT
CTTCAGGGGGCCCTTTGTAAAGGCGGCTGTGATCCCCCACACGATGTTGCCGATGTCGGTCACCAGGATG
GTCATGGTCCGCTTGCTGTACTCTTCGTGCAGTCCGGTCAGGTTGCTCAGGTGGATCAGGATCACGGGGC
AAGTCAGGAGCCACATGCTGTACCGCAGCCAAATCACGGCTCCTCCGTTGGTCTGGTACACTGTGGCTGG
GCTGTCGACCTCGTGGAACAGCTCGATGAAGCACTTGACGAGCTCGATCACGCAGACGTAGACCTCCTCC
CAGCCGGTTGTGGCCTTGAAGCTGTGCCAACCGTAGAAGATGAGCTGCACGATAGCCACGATCACGGTGA
ACCACTGGAGTCCCACTGCGATCTTGTGCTGCAGCTCGGTTCCGTGGTTGATGTGGGGGAAGCAACCGTG
ATCGGCTCCGGCTGTTGTGGCGTTAGAGGTTTCTCCGTGAGCGTCTGCTGCTGGTGTCACCACTGCTGCG
GCGCTCAGCAGGCCTCTAATTGTGGCTTCGGCGCTAGGCACGGCTGAGATAAAGGCGTGGGTCATTGTGG
CGGCTGTTTCCATGGTGGCGGCGCGGCCTAGGTACCTAGTATAACTTCGTATAGGATACTTTATACGAAG
TTATCATTGGGATTCTTCCTATTTTGATCCAAGCATCACCATCGACCCTCTAGTCCAGATCTCACCATCG
ACCCATAACTTCGTATAGCATACATTATACGAAGTTATGTCCCTCGAAGAGGTTCGCGGCCGCACTCCTC
AGGTGCAGGCTGCCTATCAGAAGGTGGTGGCTGGTGTGGCCAATGCCCTGGCTCACAAATACCACTGAGA
TCTTTTTCCCTCTGCCAAAAATTATGGGGACATCATGAAGCCCCTTGAGCATCTGACTTCTGGCTAATAA
AGGAAATTTATTTTCATTGCAATAGTGTGTTGGAATTTTTTGTGTCTCTCACTCGGAAGGACATATGGGA
GGGCAAATCATTTAAAACATCAGAATGAGTATTTGGTTTAGAGTTTGGCAACATATGCCATATGCTGGCT
GCCATGAACAAAGGTGGCTATAAAGAGGTCATCAGTATATGAAACAGCCCCCTGCTGTCCATTCCTTATT
CCATAGAAAAGCCTTGACTTGAGGTTAGATTTTTTTTATATTTTGTTTTGTGTTATTTTTTTCTTTAACA
TCCCTAAAATTTTCCTTACATGTTTTACTAGCCAGATTTTTCCTCCTCTCCTGACTACTCCCAGTCATAG
CTGTCCCTCTTCTCTTATGGAGATCCCTCGACCTGCAGCCCAAGCTTGGCGTAATCATGGTCATAGCTGT
TTCCTGTGTGAAATTGTTATCCGCTCACAATTCCACACAACATACGAGCCGGAAGCATAAAGTGTAAAGC
CTGGGGTGCCTAATGAGTGAGCTAACTCACATTAATTGCGTTGCGCTCACTGCCCGCTTTCCAGTCGGGA
AACCTGTCGTGCCAGCGGATCCGCATCTCAATTAGTCAGCAACCATAGTCCCGCCCCTAACTCCGCCCAT
CCCGCCCCTAACTCCGCCCAGTTCCGCCCATTCTCCGCCCCATGGCTGACTAATTTTTTTTATTTATGCA
GAGGCCGAGGCCGCCTCGGCCTCTGAGCTATTCCAGAAGTAGTGAGGAGGCTTTTTTGGAGGCCTAGGCT
TTTGCAAAAAGCTAACTTGTTTATTGCAGCTTATAATGGTTACAAATAAAGCAATAGCATCACAAATTTC
ACAAATAAAGCATTTTTTTCACTGCATTCTAGTTGTGGTTTGTCCAAACTCATCAATGTATCTTATCATG
TCTGGATCCGCTGCATTAATGAATCGGCCAACGCGCGGGGAGAGGCGGTTTGCGTATTGGGCGCTCTTCC
GCTTCCTCGCTCACTGACTCGCTGCGCTCGGTCGTTCGGCTGCGGCGAGCGGTATCAGCTCACTCAAAGG
CGGTAATACGGTTATCCACAGAATCAGGGGATAACGCAGGAAAGAACATGTGAGCAAAAGGCCAGCAAAA
GGCCAGGAACCGTAAAAAGGCCGCGTTGCTGGCGTTTTTCCATAGGCTCCGCCCCCCTGACGAGCATCAC
AAAAATCGACGCTCAAGTCAGAGGTGGCGAAACCCGACAGGACTATAAAGATACCAGGCGTTTCCCCCTG
GAAGCTCCCTCGTGCGCTCTCCTGTTCCGACCCTGCCGCTTACCGGATACCTGTCCGCCTTTCTCCCTTC
GGGAAGCGTGGCGCTTTCTCATAGCTCACGCTGTAGGTATCTCAGTTCGGTGTAGGTCGTTCGCTCCAAG
CTGGGCTGTGTGCACGAACCCCCCGTTCAGCCCGACCGCTGCGCCTTATCCGGTAACTATCGTCTTGAGT
CCAACCCGGTAAGACACGACTTATCGCCACTGGCAGCAGCCACTGGTAACAGGATTAGCAGAGCGAGGTA
TGTAGGCGGTGCTACAGAGTTCTTGAAGTGGTGGCCTAACTACGGCTACACTAGAAGAACAGTATTTGGT
ATCTGCGCTCTGCTGAAGCCAGTTACCTTCGGAAAAAGAGTTGGTAGCTCTTGATCCGGCAAACAAACCA
CCGCTGGTAGCGGTGGTTTTTTTGTTTGCAAGCAGCAGATTACGCGCAGAAAAAAAGGATCTCAAGAAGA
TCCTTTGATCTTTTCTACGGGGTCTGACGCTCAGTGGAACGAAAACTCACGTTAAGGGATTTTGGTCATG
AGATTATCAAAAAGGATCTTCACCTAGATCCTTTTAAATTAAAAATGAAGTTTTAAATCAATCTAAAGTA
TATATGAGTAAACTTGGTCTGACAGTTACCAATGCTTAATCAGTGAGGCACCTATCTCAGCGATCTGTCT
ATTTCGTTCATCCATAGTTGCCTGACTCCCCGTCGTGTAGATAACTACGATACGGGAGGGCTTACCATCT
GGCCCCAGTGCTGCAATGATACCGCGAGACCCACGCTCACCGGCTCCAGATTTATCAGCAATAAACCAGC
CAGCCGGAAGGGCCGAGCGCAGAAGTGGTCCTGCAACTTTATCCGCCTCCATCCAGTCTATTAATTGTTG
CCGGGAAGCTAGAGTAAGTAGTTCGCCAGTTAATAGTTTGCGCAACGTTGTTGCCATTGCTACAGGCATC
GTGGTGTCACGCTCGTCGTTTGGTATGGCTTCATTCAGCTCCGGTTCCCAACGATCAAGGCGAGTTACAT
GATCCCCCATGTTGTGCAAAAAAGCGGTTAGCTCCTTCGGTCCTCCGATCGTTGTCAGAAGTAAGTTGGC
CGCAGTGTTATCACTCATGGTTATGGCAGCACTGCATAATTCTCTTACTGTCATGCCATCCGTAAGATGC
TTTTCTGTGACTGGTGAGTACTCAACCAAGTCATTCTGAGAATAGTGTATGCGGCGACCGAGTTGCTCTT
GCCCGGCGTCAATACGGGATAATACCGCGCCACATAGCAGAACTTTAAAAGTGCTCATCATTGGAAAACG
TTCTTCGGGGCGAAAACTCTCAAGGATCTTACCGCTGTTGAGATCCAGTTCGATGTAACCCACTCGTGCA
CCCAACTGATCTTCAGCATCTTTTACTTTCACCAGCGTTTCTGGGTGAGCAAAAACAGGAAGGCAAAATG
CCGCAAAAAAGGGAATAAGGGCGACACGGAAATGTTGAATACTCATACTCTTCCTTTTTCAATATTATTG
AAGCATTTATCAGGGTTATTGTCTCATGAGCGGATACATATTTGAATGTATTTAGAAAAATAAACAAATA
GGGGTTCCGCGCACATTTCCCCGAAAAGTGCCACCTG
Features (pLannotate 1.2.2; 23 found; start..end, strand, type, name):
      4..383     +  enhancer       CMV enhancer: human cytomegalovirus immediate early enhancer
    385..660     +  promoter       chicken β-actin promoter: No description available
    661..1674    +  intron         chimeric intron: chimera between introns from chicken β-actin and rabbit β-globin
   1672..1728    +  CDS            HBB (fragment): HBB_LEPEU - Experimental evidence at protein level: Swiss-Prot protein existence level 1. Involved in oxygen transport from the lung to the various peripheral tissues. From Lepus europaeus (European hare).
   1731..1764    -  protein_bind   lox2272: Cre-mediated recombination occurs in the 8-bp core sequence (GGATACTT). lox2272 sites are compatible with each other, but incompatible with loxP or loxN sites (Lee and Saito, 1988). Cre recombinase
   1827..1860    -  protein_bind   loxP: Cre-mediated recombination occurs in the 8-bp core sequence (GCATACAT). Cre recombinase
   1874..2590    -  CDS            EGFP: the original enhanced GFP (Yang et al., 1996) mammalian codon-optimized
   2930..2957    -  CDS            CoChR (fragment): high-photocurrent channelrhodopsin from Chloromonas oogama (Shemesh et al., 2017)
   3611..3644    +  protein_bind   lox2272: Cre-mediated recombination occurs in the 8-bp core sequence (GGATACTT). lox2272 sites are compatible with each other, but incompatible with loxP or loxN sites (Lee and Saito, 1988). Cre recombinase
   3715..3748    +  protein_bind   loxP: Cre-mediated recombination occurs in the 8-bp core sequence (GCATACAT). Cre recombinase
   3774..3845    +  CDS            HBB (fragment): HBB_PONPY - Experimental evidence at transcript level: Swiss-Prot protein existence level 2. Involved in oxygen transport from the lung to the various peripheral tissues. From Pongo pygmaeus (Bornean orangutan).
   3916..3971    +  polyA_signal   β-globin poly(A) signal: rabbit β-globin polyadenylation signal (Gil and Proudfoot, 1987)
   4354..4370    -  protein_bind   lac operator: The lac repressor binds to the lac operator to inhibit transcription in E. coli. This inhibition can be relieved by adding lactose or isopropyl-β-D-thiogalactopyranoside (IPTG). lac repressor encoded by lacI
   4378..4408    -  promoter       lac promoter: promoter for the E. coli lac operon
   4423..4444    -  protein_bind   CAP binding site: CAP binding activates transcription in the presence of cAMP. E. coli catabolite activator protein
   4457..4496    -  CDS            lacI (fragment): lac repressor; lacI; The lac repressor binds to the lac operator to inhibit transcription in E. coli. This inhibition can be relieved by adding lactose or isopropyl-β-D-thiogalactopyranoside (IPTG).
   4503..4525    +  promoter       SV40 promoter (fragment): SV40 enhancer and early promoter
   4549..4684    +  rep_origin     SV40 ori: SV40 origin of replication
   4704..4838    +  polyA_signal   SV40 poly(A) signal: SV40 polyadenylation signal
   4840..4894    -  CDS            lacI (fragment): lac repressor; lacI; The lac repressor binds to the lac operator to inhibit transcription in E. coli. This inhibition can be relieved by adding lactose or isopropyl-β-D-thiogalactopyranoside (IPTG).
   5077..5665    -  rep_origin     ori: high-copy-number ColE1/pMB1/pBR322/pUC origin of replication
   5836..6696    -  CDS            AmpR: β-lactamase; bla; confers resistance to ampicillin, carbenicillin, and related antibiotics
   6697..6801    -  promoter       AmpR promoter: bla
