[The description below was written by a language model from this plasmid's Addgene catalogue record and pLannotate feature annotations shown in this document.]
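Description:
pCAG-FLEX-rc[Chronos-GFP] is a 6.8 kb mammalian expression plasmid built on the pCAGIG backbone that provides Cre-dependent expression of the channelrhodopsin Chronos fused to GFP. It is maintained in E. coli through a high-copy ColE1/pUC-type origin and an ampicillin resistance gene (β-lactamase with its own promoter). The backbone also carries an SV40 origin of replication with an adjacent SV40 poly(A) signal, along with remnants of lac promoter/operator sequence. No mammalian selection marker is annotated.

The expression unit is driven by the CAG promoter, annotated here as the CMV immediate-early enhancer, the chicken β-actin promoter and a chimeric β-actin/β-globin intron, and it is terminated by the rabbit β-globin polyadenylation signal. Between these lies a FLEX (double-floxed inverted) cassette: the roughly 1.7 kb Chronos-GFP open reading frame sits in reverse orientation relative to the promoter, flanked on each side by a lox2272 and a loxP site arranged as opposing, mutually incompatible pairs. Chronos (also called ChR90) comes from the alga Stigeoclonium helveticum, and EGFP is fused to its C terminus. The small "CoChR" hit in the feature table falls within the opsin region and most likely reflects homology among channelrhodopsins rather than a separate element. Without Cre, the coding sequence is antisense and no protein is made. Cre inverts the cassette through one lox pair and then excises a site of the other pair, locking the gene in the sense orientation so that CAG drives expression. The plasmid is suited to optogenetic excitation and fluorescent labelling of Cre-defined cell populations. The depositor notes that the plasmid was fully sequenced except for the CAG promoter.
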