Addgene plasmid #59056: pCAG-FLEX-rc[Chronos-GFP]
Purpose: Expression vector for Chronos-GFP in a floxed/reversed, Cre-dependent manner (Cre turns gene on)
Depositing lab: Edward Boyden. Depositing organization: Massachusetts Institute of Technology. Publication: Independent optical excitation of distinct neural populations. Klapoetke NC, Murata Y, Kim SS, Pulver SR, Birdsey-Benson A, Cho YK, Morimoto TK, Chuong AS, Carpenter EJ, Tian Z, Wang J, Xie Y, Yan Z, Zhang Y, Chow BY, Surek B, Melkonian M, Jayaraman V, Constantine-Paton M, Wong GK, Boyden ES. Nat Methods. 2014 Mar;11(3):338-46. doi: 10.1038/nmeth.2836. Epub 2014 Feb 9. PubMed 24509633.
Backbone
  Vector backbone: pCAGIG
  Backbone manufacturer: Addgene (Plasmid 11159)
  Backbone size w/o insert (bp): 5117
  Total vector size (bp): 6827
  Vector type: Mammalian Expression
Growth in bacteria
  Bacterial resistance: Ampicillin, 100 μg/mL
  Growth temperature: 37°C
  Growth strain: DH5alpha
  Copy number: High Copy
Gene/Insert
  Gene/Insert name: Chronos-GFP (alt names: ChR90-GFP; Stigeoclonium helveticum channelrhodopsin)
  Species: Stigeoclonium helveticum
  Insert size (bp): 1710
  GenBank ID: KF992040.1
  Promoter: CAG
  Tag / fusion protein: GFP (C terminal on insert)
  Cloning method: Unknown
  Sequencing primers: 5′ CTCTAGAGCCTCTGCTAACC; 3′ GATGTCCCCATAATTTTTG
Terms and licenses: Academic/Nonprofit Terms; Industry Terms: Not Available to Industry
Depositor comments: The depositing lab sequenced this plasmid completely except for the CAG promoter.
How to cite: pCAG-FLEX-rc[Chronos-GFP] was a gift from Edward Boyden (Addgene plasmid # 59056 ; http://n2t.net/addgene:59056 ; RRID:Addgene_59056)
