>Addgene plasmid #59056 | pCAG-FLEX-rc[Chronos-GFP] | addgene partial sequence | sequence record 94065 | Bglob-pA-R 5'-ttttggcagagggaaaaaga-3'
GCATTGGCCACACCAGCCACCACCTTCTGATAGGCAGCCTGCACCTGAGGAGTGCGGCCGCGAACCTCTT
CGAGGGACATAACTTCGTATAATGTATGCTATACGAAGTTATGGGTCGATGGTGAGATCTGGACTAGAGG
GTCGATGGTGATGCTTGGATCAAAATAGGAAGAATCCCAATGATAACTTCGTATAAAGTATCCTATACGA
AGTTATACTAGGTACCTAGGCCGCGCCGCCACCATGGAAACAGCCGCCACAATGACCCACGCCTTTATCT
CAGCCGTGCCTAGCGCCGAAGCCACAATTAGAGGCCTGCTGAGCGCCGCAGCAGTGGTGACACCAGCAGC
AGACGCTCACGGAGAAACCTCTAACGCCACAACAGCCGGAGCCGATCACGGTTGCTTCCCCCACATCAAC
CACGGAACCGAGCTGCAGCACAAGATCGCAGTGGGACTCCAGTGGTTCACCGTGATCGTGGCTATCGTGC
AGCTCATCTTCTACGGTTGGCACAGCTTCAAGGCCACAACCGGCTGGGAGGAGGTCTACGTCTGCGTGAT
CGAGCTCGTCAAGTGCTTCATCGAGCTGTTCCACGAGGTCGACAGCCCAGCCACAGTGTACCAGACCAAC
GGAGGAGCCGTGATTTGGCTGCGGTACAGCATGTGGCTCCTGACTTGCCCCGTGATCCTGATCCACCTGA
GCAACCTGACCGGACTGCACGAAGAGTACAGCAAGCGGACCATGACCATCCTGGTGACCGACATCGGCAA
CATCGTGTGGGGGATCACAGCCGCCTTTACAAAGGGCCCCCTGAAGATCCTGTTCTTCATGATCGGCCTG
TTCTACGGCGTGACTTGCTTCTTCCAGATCGCCAAGGTGTATATCGAGAGCTACCACACCCTGCCCAAAG
GCGTCTGCCGGAAGATTTGCAAGATCATGGCCTACGTCTTCTTCTGCTCTTGG
