>Addgene plasmid #59056 | pCAG-FLEX-rc[Chronos-GFP] | addgene partial sequence | sequence record 94067 | EGFP-N 5'-CGTCGCCGTCCAGCTCGACCAG-3'
AACAGCTCCTCGCCCTTGCTCACTGCTACTACCGGTGCCGCCACTCCTCCCTCCTCCTCCTCGTCGACGA
AGGTCTCGATCTCCATGTTCTCGCCGGCCACGTTGATGGTGGTTGTCTTCCGGATGTCGCCGTGGATCAG
GATGTGCTCGTGGATCTTCACTCTCAGGTGGTGGCCCAGGAAGCCCCAAGTGTTCTTGCTGATCAGATCC
AGGATCAGGTGGCCGATTCCGCTGGTGTAAGGTGTGATCAGGCCCAGTCCCTCGTGTCCGGCGATGAACA
TCACGGGGAACATCAGCCAAGAGCAGAAGAAGACGTAGGCCATGATCTTGCAAATCTTCCGGCAGACGCC
TTTGGGCAGGGTGTGGTAGCTCTCGATATACACCTTGGCGATCTGGAAGAAGCAAGTCACGCCGTAGAAC
AGGCCGATCATGAAGAACAGGATCTTCAGGGGGCCCTTTGTAAAGGCGGCTGTGATCCCCCACACGATGT
TGCCGATGTCGGTCACCAGGATGGTCATGGTCCGCTTGCTGTACTCTTCGTGCAGTCCGGTCAGGTTGCT
CAGGTGGATCAGGATCACGGGGCAAGTCAGGAGCCACATGCTGTACCGCAGCCAAATCACGGCTCCTCCG
TTGGTCTGGTACACTGTGGCTGGGCTGTCGACCTC
