>Addgene plasmid #59056 | pCAG-FLEX-rc[Chronos-GFP] | addgene partial sequence | sequence record 94068 | pCAG-F 5'-GCAACGTGCTGGTTATTGTG-3'
CTTCACCATCGACCCGAATTGCCAAGCATCACCATCGACCCATAACTTCGTATAATGTATGCTATACGAA
GTTATACTAGCTAGCTCATTACTTGTACAGCTCGTCCATGCCGAGAGTGATCCCGGCGGCGGTCACGAAC
TCCAGCAGGACCATGTGATCGCGCTTCTCGTTGGGGTCTTTGCTCAGGGCGGACTGGGTGCTCAGGTAGT
GGTTGTCGGGCAGCAGCACGGGGCCGTCGCCGATGGGGGTGTTCTGCTGGTAGTGGTCGGCGAGCTGCAC
GCTGCCGTCCTCGATGTTGTGGCGGATCTTGAAGTTCACCTTGATGCCGTTCTTCTGCTTGTCGGCCATG
ATATAGACGTTGTGGCTGTTGTAGTTGTACTCCAGCTTGTGCCCCAGGATGTTGCCGTCCTCCTTGAAGT
CGATGCCCTTCAGCTCGATGCGGTTCACCAGGGTGTCGCCCTCGAACTTCACCTCGGCGCGGGTCTTGTA
GTTGCCGTCGTCCTTGAAGAAGATGGTGCGCTCCTGGACGTAGCCTTCGGGCATGGCGGACTTGAAGAAG
TCGTGCTGCTTCATGTGGTCGGGGTAGCGGCTGAAGCACTGCACGCCGTA
